>Addgene plasmid #176872 | pMC-1-CmYLCV-6 | addgene full sequence | sequence record 348331 | Addgene NGS Result
GGTCTCAGGAGTGGCAGACATACTGTCCCACAAATGAAGATGGAATCTGTAAAAGAAAACGCGTGAAATA
ATGCGTCTGACAAAGGTTAGGTCGGCTGCCTTTAATCAATACCAAAGTGGTCCCTACCACGATGGAAAAA
CTGTGCAGTCGGTTTGGCTTTTTCTGACGAACAAATAAGATTCGTGGCCGACAGGTGGGGGTCCACCATG
TGAAGGCATCTTCAGACTCCAATAATGGAGCAATGACGTAAGGGCTTACGAAATAAGTAAGGGTAGTTTG
GGAAATGTCCACTCACCCGTCAGTCTATAAATACTTAGCCCCTCCCTCATTGTTAAGGGAGCAAAATCTC
AGAGAGATAGTCCTAGAGAGAGAAAGAGAGCAAGTAGCCTAGAAGTAGTCAAGGCGGCGAAGTATTCAGG
CACGTGGCCAGGAAGAAGAAAAGCCAAGACGACGAAAACAGGTAAGAGCTAAGCTTAATGTGAGACCACG
AAGTGGCTCTTCAGTGGACGAAAGGGCCTCGTGATACGCCTATTTTTATAGGTTAATGTCATGATAATAA
TGGTTTCTTAGACGTCAGGTGGCACTTTTCGGGGAAATGTGCGCGGAACCCCTATTTGTTTATTTTTCTA
AATACATTCAAATATGTATCCGCTCATGAGACAATAACCCTGATAAATGCTTCAATAATATTGAAAAAGG
AAGAGTATGCGCTCACGCAACTGGTCCAGAACCTTGACCGAACGCAGCGGTGGTAACGGCGCAGTGGCGG
TTTTCATGGCTTGTTATGACTGTTTTTTTTTGGGGTACAGTCTATGCCTCGGGCATCCAAGCAGCAAGCG
CGTTACGCCGTGGGTCGATGTTTGATGTTATGGAGCAGCAACGATGTTACGCAGCAGGGCAGTCGCCCTA
AAACAAAGTTAAACATCATGAGGGAAGCGGTGATCGCCGAAGTATCGACTCAACTATCAGAGGTAGTTGG
CGTCATCGAGCGCCATCTCGAACCGACGTTGCTGGCCGTACATTTGTACGGCTCCGCAGTGGATGGCGGC
CTGAAGCCACACAGCGATATTGATTTGCTGGTTACGGTGACCGTAAGGCTTGATGAAACAACGCGGCGAG
CTTTGATCAACGACCTTTTGGAAACTTCGGCTTCCCCTGGAGAGAGCGAGATTCTCCGCGCTGTAGAAGT
CACCATTGTTGTGCACGACGACATCATTCCGTGGCGTTATCCAGCTAAGCGCGAACTGCAATTTGGAGAA
TGGCAGCGCAATGACATTCTTGCAGGTATCTTCGAGCCAGCCACGATCGACATTGATCTGGCTATCTTGC
TGACAAAAGCAAGAGAACATAGCGTTGCCTTGGTAGGTCCAGCGGCGGAGGAACTCTTTGATCCGGTTCC
TGAACAGGATCTATTTGAGGCGCTAAATGAAACCTTAACGCTATGGAACTCGCCGCCCGACTGGGCTGGC
GATGAGCGAAATGTAGTGCTTACGTTGTCCCGCATTTGGTACAGCGCAGTAACCGGCAAAATCGCGCCGA
AGGATGTCGCTGCCGACTGGGCAATGGAGCGCCTGCCGGCCCAGTATCAGCCCGTCATACTTGAAGCTAG
ACAGGCTTATCTTGGACAAGAAGAAGATCGCTTGGCCTCGCGCGCAGATCAGTTGGAAGAATTTGTCCAT
TACGTAAAAGGCGAGATCACCAAGGTAGTCGGCAAATAACTGTCAGACCAAGTTTACTCATATATACTTT
AGATTGATTTAAAACTTCATTTTTAATTTAAAAGGATCTAGGTGAAGATCCTTTTTGATAATCTCATGAC
CAAAATCCCTTAACGTGAGTTTTCGTTCCACTGAGCGTCAGACCCCGTAGAAAAGATCAAAGGATCTTCT
TGAGATCCTTTTTTTCTGCGCGTAATCTGCTGCTTGCAAACAAAAAAACCACCGCTACCAGCGGTGGTTT
GTTTGCCGGATCAAGAGCTACCAACTCTTTTTCCGAAGGTAACTGGCTTCAGCAGAGCGCAGATACCAAA
TACTGTTCTTCTAGTGTAGCCGTAGTTAGGCCACCACTTCAAGAACTCTGTAGCACCGCCTACATACCTC
GCTCTGCTAATCCTGTTACCAGTGGCTGCTGCCAGTGGCGATAAGTCGTGTCTTACCGGGTTGGACTCAA
GACGATAGTTACCGGATAAGGCGCAGCGGTCGGGCTGAACGGGGGGTTCGTGCACACAGCCCAGCTTGGA
GCGAACGACCTACACCGAACTGAGATACCTACAGCGTGAGCTATGAGAAAGCGCCACGCTTCCCGAAGGG
AGAAAGGCGGACAGGTATCCGGTAAGCGGCAGGGTCGGAACAGGAGAGCGCACGAGGGAGCTTCCAGGGG
GAAACGCCTGGTATCTTTATAGTCCTGTCGGGTTTCGCCACCTCTGACTTGAGCGTCGATTTTTGTGATG
CTCGTCAGGGGGGCGGAGCCTATGGAAAAACGCCAGCAACGCGGCCTTTTTACGGTTCCTGGCCTTTTGC
TGGCCTTTTGCTCACATGTTCTTTCCTGCGTTATCCCCTGATTCTGTGGATAACCGTATTACCGCCTTTG
AGTGAGCTGATACCGCTCGCCGCAGCCGAACGACCGAGCGCAGCGAGTCAGTGAGCGAGGAAGCGGAAGA
GCGCCCAATACGCAAACCGCCTCTCCCCGCGCGTTGGCCGATTCATTAATCACTCTGT
Features (pLannotate 1.2.2; 6 found; start..end, strand, type, name):
    602..706     +  promoter       AmpR promoter: bla
    697..777     -  CDS            int (fragment): INT2_ECOLX - Protein inferred from homology: Swiss-Prot protein existence level 3. Putative integrase believed to be involved in the insertion of antibiotic resistance genes into plasmids and transposons. From Escherichia coli.
    865..921     +  CDS            GmR (fragment): gentamycin acetyltransferase; aacC1; confers resistance to gentamycin
    928..1716    +  CDS            aadA: S3AD_ECOLX - Experimental evidence at protein level: Swiss-Prot protein existence level 1. Mediates bacterial resistance to the antibiotics streptomycin and spectinomycin. From Escherichia coli.
   1890..2478    +  rep_origin     ori: high-copy-number ColE1/pMB1/pBR322/pUC origin of replication
   2661..2710    +  CDS            lacI (fragment): lac repressor; lacI; The lac repressor binds to the lac operator to inhibit transcription in E. coli. This inhibition can be relieved by adding lactose or isopropyl-β-D-thiogalactopyranoside (IPTG).
