[The description below was written by a language model from this plasmid's Addgene catalogue record and pLannotate feature annotations shown in this document.]
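Description:
pMC-1-CmYLCV-6 is a small (about 2.7 kb) MoClo Level 0 part plasmid that stores a plant promoter, designated CmYLCV-6, as a standardized module for Golden Gate-style hierarchical assembly. It is built on the pICH41295 backbone (written "plCH41295" in the record) and is catalogued as a plant expression vector, although as a Level 0 plasmid it is a parts donor rather than a functional expression construct: it carries only the promoter, with no coding sequence, terminator or T-DNA borders annotated. CmYLCV conventionally refers to Cestrum yellow leaf curling virus, whose promoter is used to drive strong constitutive transcription in plants. The record lists the insert as wild type with species "Other". It does not explain what the "-6" suffix denotes, and the cloning sites and flanking assembly overhangs are not recorded.

The plasmid is propagated in E. coli at high copy from a ColE1/pUC-type origin and selected with spectinomycin through the aadA adenylyltransferase gene, which appears to be expressed from an upstream bla (AmpR) promoter. The short integrase and gentamicin acetyltransferase fragments next to aadA are likely remnants of the integron cassette from which the marker was derived, and the small lacI fragment is likewise probably a backbone leftover; none of them is a functional gene. The automated annotation did not recognize the promoter insert itself, which presumably occupies the unannotated region of roughly 600 nt at the start of the sequence.

The associated publication describes direct delivery and Fast-TrACC Agrobacterium co-culture transformation methods for Nicotiana benthamiana. In that context the part would be combined with coding sequences and terminators into Level 1 transcription units for plant expression.
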