Addgene plasmid #176872: pMC-1-CmYLCV-6
Purpose: MoClo Level 0 plasmid, contains CmYLCV-6 promoter
Depositing lab: Daniel Voytas. Depositing organization: University of Minnesota. Publication: Direct delivery and fast-treated Agrobacterium co-culture (Fast-TrACC) plant transformation methods for Nicotiana benthamiana. Cody JP, Maher MF, Nasti RA, Starker CG, Chamness JC, Voytas DF. Nat Protoc. 2022 Oct 17. pii: 10.1038/s41596-022-00749-9. doi: 10.1038/s41596-022-00749-9. PubMed 36253612.
Backbone
  Vector backbone: plCH41295
  Vector type: Plant Expression
Growth in bacteria
  Bacterial resistance: Spectinomycin, 50 μg/mL
  Growth temperature: 37°C
  Growth strain: DH5alpha
  Copy number: High Copy
Gene/Insert
  Gene/Insert name: CmYLCV
  Species: Other
  Mutation: WT
  Cloning method: Restriction Enzyme; 5′ cloning site Unknown (unknown if destroyed); 3′ cloning site Unknown (unknown if destroyed)
Terms and licenses: Academic/Nonprofit Terms; Industry Terms: Not Available to Industry
Depositor comments: MoClo compatible
How to cite: pMC-1-CmYLCV-6 was a gift from Daniel Voytas (Addgene plasmid # 176872 ; http://n2t.net/addgene:176872 ; RRID:Addgene_176872)
